Addgene plasmid #179920: CMVTO-Furin
Purpose: Furin protein
Depositing lab: Xiaojing Gao. Depositing organization: Stanford University. Publication: Protease-controlled secretion and display of intercellular signals. Vlahos AE, Kang J, Aldrete CA, Zhu R, Chong LS, Elowitz MB, Gao XJ. Nat Commun. 2022 Feb 17;13(1):912. doi: 10.1038/s41467-022-28623-y. PubMed 35177637.
Backbone
  Vector backbone: CMVTO-FlpIn
  Vector type: Mammalian Expression
Growth in bacteria
  Bacterial resistance: Ampicillin, 100 μg/mL
  Growth temperature: 37°C
  Growth strain: DH5alpha
  Copy number: High Copy
Gene/Insert
  Gene/Insert name: Furin
  Species: H. sapiens (human)
Terms and licenses: Academic/Nonprofit Terms; Industry Terms: Not Available to Industry
How to cite: CMVTO-Furin was a gift from Xiaojing Gao (Addgene plasmid # 179920 ; http://n2t.net/addgene:179920 ; RRID:Addgene_179920)
