[The description below was written by a language model from this plasmid's Addgene catalogue record and pLannotate feature annotations shown in this document.]
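Description:
CMVTO-Furin is a mammalian expression plasmid of about 7.5 kb that carries the human FURIN coding sequence in a CMVTO-FlpIn backbone. It is propagated in E. coli as a high-copy plasmid through a ColE1/pUC-type origin and is selected with ampicillin via the β-lactamase gene. A partial f1 origin and remnants of the lac promoter/operator region are carried over from the parental cloning vector and do not contribute to the payload.

The expression cassette consists of the CMV immediate-early enhancer and promoter, followed directly by two short elements annotated as tet operator–containing fragments. This matches the "CMV/TO" design, in which tandem TetO sites downstream of the CMV promoter let a Tet repressor silence transcription until tetracycline or doxycycline is added. In cells lacking the repressor, the promoter should act constitutively. The promoter drives the full-length furin open reading frame, which is terminated by the bovine growth hormone polyadenylation signal, and no epitope tag or reporter is annotated.

Elsewhere on the plasmid, an FRT site sits immediately upstream of a hygromycin resistance gene with an SV40 poly(A) signal. No functional mammalian promoter precedes this gene, as only a small SV40 promoter fragment is detected. This is the typical Flp-In arrangement, in which FLP-mediated recombination into a genomic FRT landing site places the marker behind a resident promoter, so correct single-copy integrants become hygromycin resistant.

The record gives the purpose only as supplying furin protein, a proprotein convertase. The associated work concerns protease-controlled secretion and surface display of intercellular signals, which suggests the plasmid is used for transient or stably integrated furin expression in such engineered circuits.
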