Features (pLannotate 1.2.2; 22 found; start..end, strand, type, name):
     33..56      +  polyA_signal   bGH poly(A) signal (fragment): bovine growth hormone polyadenylation signal
     60..81      +  promoter       SV40 promoter (fragment): SV40 enhancer and early promoter
    102..335     +  rep_origin     f1 ori (fragment) (sequence partly withheld): f1 bacteriophage origin of replication; arrow indicates direction of (+) strand synthesis
    340..387     +  protein_bind   FRT: FLP-mediated recombination occurs in the 8-bp core sequence TCTAGAAA (Turan and Bode, 2011). FLP recombinase from the Saccharomyces cerevisiae 2μ plasmid
    395..1417    +  CDS            HygR: aminoglycoside phosphotransferase from E. coli; aph(4)-Ia; confers resistance to hygromycin
   1427..1552    +  CDS            ble (fragment): BLE_KLEPN - Experimental evidence at protein level: Swiss-Prot protein existence level 1. Binding protein with a strong affinity to the bleomycin family of antibiotics. Binds to CL990; an antimitotic-antibiotic compound. From Klebsiella pneumoniae.
   1547..1668    +  polyA_signal   SV40 poly(A) signal: SV40 polyadenylation signal
   1741..1757    -  protein_bind   lac operator: The lac repressor binds to the lac operator to inhibit transcription in E. coli. This inhibition can be relieved by adding lactose or isopropyl-β-D-thiogalactopyranoside (IPTG). lac repressor encoded by lacI
   1765..1795    -  promoter       lac promoter: promoter for the E. coli lac operon
   1810..1831    -  protein_bind   CAP binding site: CAP binding activates transcription in the presence of cAMP. E. coli catabolite activator protein
   1844..1936    -  CDS            lacI (fragment): lac repressor; lacI; The lac repressor binds to the lac operator to inhibit transcription in E. coli. This inhibition can be relieved by adding lactose or isopropyl-β-D-thiogalactopyranoside (IPTG).
   2119..2707    -  rep_origin     ori: high-copy-number ColE1/pMB1/pBR322/pUC origin of replication
   2878..3738    -  CDS            AmpR: β-lactamase; bla; confers resistance to ampicillin, carbenicillin, and related antibiotics
   3739..3843    -  promoter       AmpR promoter: bla
   3902..3954    -  misc_feature   bom (fragment): basis of mobility region from pBR322
   4104..4483    +  enhancer       CMV enhancer: human cytomegalovirus immediate early enhancer
   4484..4687    +  promoter       CMV promoter: human cytomegalovirus (CMV) immediate early promoter
   4689..4708    +  promoter       PLtetO-1 promoter (fragment): modified phage lambda PL promoter with tet operator sites (Lutz and Bujard, 1997)
   4710..4729    +  promoter       PLtetO-1 promoter (fragment): modified phage lambda PL promoter with tet operator sites (Lutz and Bujard, 1997)
   4737..4770    +  promoter       TRE3GV promoter (fragment): 3rd-generation Tet-responsive promoter that can be activated by binding of Tet-On® 3G, optimized for retroviral and lentiviral vectors
   4860..7241    +  CDS            FURIN: FURIN_HUMAN - Also known as FUR From Homo sapiens (Human).
   7341..17      +  polyA_signal   bGH poly(A) signal (across the origin): bovine growth hormone polyadenylation signal
>Addgene plasmid #179920 | CMVTO-Furin | addgene full sequence | sequence record 355703 | Addgene NGS Result
TGCGGTGGGCTCTATGGAGATCTATCGATGTTCTGGGGATGCGGTGGGCTCTATGGCTTCTGAGGCGGAA
AGAACCAGCTGGGGCTCTAGGGGGTATCCCC
[124 nt withheld, positions 102-225]
C
[91 nt withheld, positions 227-317]
AGGGTGATGGTTCACGTACCTAGAAGTTCCTATTCCGAAGTTCCTATTCTCTAGAAAGTATAGGAACTTC
CTTGGCCAAAAAGCCTGAACTCACCGCGACGTCTGTCGAGAAGTTTCTGATCGAAAAGTTCGACAGCGTC
TCCGACCTGATGCAGCTCTCGGAGGGCGAAGAATCTCGTGCTTTCAGCTTCGATGTAGGAGGGCGTGGAT
ATGTCCTGCGGGTAAATAGCTGCGCCGATGGTTTCTACAAAGATCGTTATGTTTATCGGCACTTTGCATC
GGCCGCGCTCCCGATTCCGGAAGTGCTTGACATTGGGGAATTCAGCGAGAGCCTGACCTATTGCATCTCC
CGCCGTGCACAGGGTGTCACGTTGCAAGACCTGCCTGAAACCGAACTGCCCGCTGTTCTGCAGCCGGTCG
CGGAGGCCATGGATGCGATCGCTGCGGCCGATCTTAGCCAGACGAGCGGGTTCGGCCCATTCGGACCGCA
AGGAATCGGTCAATACACTACATGGCGTGATTTCATATGCGCGATTGCTGATCCCCATGTGTATCACTGG
CAAACTGTGATGGACGACACCGTCAGTGCGTCCGTCGCGCAGGCTCTCGATGAGCTGATGCTTTGGGCCG
AGGACTGCCCCGAAGTCCGGCACCTCGTGCACGCGGATTTCGGCTCCAACAATGTCCTGACGGACAATGG
CCGCATAACAGCGGTCATTGACTGGAGCGAGGCGATGTTCGGGGATTCCCAATACGAGGTCGCCAACATC
TTCTTCTGGAGGCCGTGGTTGGCTTGTATGGAGCAGCAGACGCGCTACTTCGAGCGGAGGCATCCGGAGC
TTGCAGGATCGCCGCGGCTCCGGGCGTATATGCTCCGCATTGGTCTTGACCAACTCTATCAGAGCTTGGT
TGACGGCAATTTCGATGATGCAGCTTGGGCGCAGGGTCGATGCGACGCAATCGTCCGATCCGGAGCCGGG
ACTGTCGGGCGTACACAAATCGCCCGCAGAAGCGCGGCCGTCTGGACCGATGGCTGTGTAGAAGTACTCG
CCGATAGTGGAAACCGACGCCCCAGCACTCGTCCGAGGGCAAAGGAATAGCACGTACTACGAGATTTCGA
TTCCACCGCCGCCTTCTATGAAAGGTTGGGCTTCGGAATCGTTTTCCGGGACGCCGGCTGGATGATCCTC
CAGCGCGGGGATCTCATGCTGGAGTTCTTCGCCCACCCCAACTTGTTTATTGCAGCTTATAATGGTTACA
AATAAAGCAATAGCATCACAAATTTCACAAATAAAGCATTTTTTTCACTGCATTCTAGTTGTGGTTTGTC
CAAACTCATCAATGTATCTTATCATGTCTGTATACCGTCGACCTCTAGCTAGAGCTTGGCGTAATCATGG
TCATAGCTGTTTCCTGTGTGAAATTGTTATCCGCTCACAATTCCACACAACATACGAGCCGGAAGCATAA
AGTGTAAAGCCTGGGGTGCCTAATGAGTGAGCTAACTCACATTAATTGCGTTGCGCTCACTGCCCGCTTT
CCAGTCGGGAAACCTGTCGTGCCAGCTGCATTAATGAATCGGCCAACGCGCGGGGAGAGGCGGTTTGCGT
ATTGGGCGCTCTTCCGCTTCCTCGCTCACTGACTCGCTGCGCTCGGTCGTTCGGCTGCGGCGAGCGGTAT
CAGCTCACTCAAAGGCGGTAATACGGTTATCCACAGAATCAGGGGATAACGCAGGAAAGAACATGTGAGC
AAAAGGCCAGCAAAAGGCCAGGAACCGTAAAAAGGCCGCGTTGCTGGCGTTTTTCCATAGGCTCCGCCCC
CCTGACGAGCATCACAAAAATCGACGCTCAAGTCAGAGGTGGCGAAACCCGACAGGACTATAAAGATACC
AGGCGTTTCCCCCTGGAAGCTCCCTCGTGCGCTCTCCTGTTCCGACCCTGCCGCTTACCGGATACCTGTC
CGCCTTTCTCCCTTCGGGAAGCGTGGCGCTTTCTCATAGCTCACGCTGTAGGTATCTCAGTTCGGTGTAG
GTCGTTCGCTCCAAGCTGGGCTGTGTGCACGAACCCCCCGTTCAGCCCGACCGCTGCGCCTTATCCGGTA
ACTATCGTCTTGAGTCCAACCCGGTAAGACACGACTTATCGCCACTGGCAGCAGCCACTGGTAACAGGAT
TAGCAGAGCGAGGTATGTAGGCGGTGCTACAGAGTTCTTGAAGTGGTGGCCTAACTACGGCTACACTAGA
AGAACAGTATTTGGTATCTGCGCTCTGCTGAAGCCAGTTACCTTCGGAAAAAGAGTTGGTAGCTCTTGAT
CCGGCAAACAAACCACCGCTGGTAGCGGTGGTTTTTTTGTTTGCAAGCAGCAGATTACGCGCAGAAAAAA
AGGATCTCAAGAAGATCCTTTGATCTTTTCTACGGGGTCTGACGCTCAGTGGAACGAAAACTCACGTTAA
GGGATTTTGGTCATGAGATTATCAAAAAGGATCTTCACCTAGATCCTTTTAAATTAAAAATGAAGTTTTA
AATCAATCTAAAGTATATATGAGTAAACTTGGTCTGACAGTTACCAATGCTTAATCAGTGAGGCACCTAT
CTCAGCGATCTGTCTATTTCGTTCATCCATAGTTGCCTGACTCCCCGTCGTGTAGATAACTACGATACGG
GAGGGCTTACCATCTGGCCCCAGTGCTGCAATGATACCGCGAGACCCACGCTCACCGGCTCCAGATTTAT
CAGCAATAAACCAGCCAGCCGGAAGGGCCGAGCGCAGAAGTGGTCCTGCAACTTTATCCGCCTCCATCCA
GTCTATTAATTGTTGCCGGGAAGCTAGAGTAAGTAGTTCGCCAGTTAATAGTTTGCGCAACGTTGTTGCC
ATTGCTACAGGCATCGTGGTGTCACGCTCGTCGTTTGGTATGGCTTCATTCAGCTCCGGTTCCCAACGAT
CAAGGCGAGTTACATGATCCCCCATGTTGTGCAAAAAAGCGGTTAGCTCCTTCGGTCCTCCGATCGTTGT
CAGAAGTAAGTTGGCCGCAGTGTTATCACTCATGGTTATGGCAGCACTGCATAATTCTCTTACTGTCATG
CCATCCGTAAGATGCTTTTCTGTGACTGGTGAGTACTCAACCAAGTCATTCTGAGAATAGTGTATGCGGC
GACCGAGTTGCTCTTGCCCGGCGTCAATACGGGATAATACCGCGCCACATAGCAGAACTTTAAAAGTGCT
CATCATTGGAAAACGTTCTTCGGGGCGAAAACTCTCAAGGATCTTACCGCTGTTGAGATCCAGTTCGATG
TAACCCACTCGTGCACCCAACTGATCTTCAGCATCTTTTACTTTCACCAGCGTTTCTGGGTGAGCAAAAA
CAGGAAGGCAAAATGCCGCAAAAAAGGGAATAAGGGCGACACGGAAATGTTGAATACTCATACTCTTCCT
TTTTCAATATTATTGAAGCATTTATCAGGGTTATTGTCTCATGAGCGGATACATATTTGAATGTATTTAG
AAAAATAAACAAATAGGGGTTCCGCGCACATTTCCCCGAAAAGTGCCACCTGACGTCGACGGATCGGGAG
ATCTCCCGATCCCCTATGGTGCACTCTCAGTACAATCTGCTCTGATGCCGCATAGTTAAGCCAGTATCTG
CTCCCTGCTTGTGTGTTGGAGGTCGCTGAGTAGTGCGCGAGCAAAATTTAAGCTACAACAAGGCAAGGCT
TGACCGACAATTGCATGAAGAATCTGCTTAGGGTTAGGCGTTTTGCGCTGCTTCGTACGGGCCAGATATA
CGCGTTGACATTGATTATTGACTAGTTATTAATAGTAATCAATTACGGGGTCATTAGTTCATAGCCCATA
TATGGAGTTCCGCGTTACATAACTTACGGTAAATGGCCCGCCTGGCTGACCGCCCAACGACCCCCGCCCA
TTGACGTCAATAATGACGTATGTTCCCATAGTAACGCCAATAGGGACTTTCCATTGACGTCAATGGGTGG
AGTATTTACGGTAAACTGCCCACTTGGCAGTACATCAAGTGTATCATATGCCAAGTACGCCCCCTATTGA
CGTCAATGACGGTAAATGGCCCGCCTGGCATTATGCCCAGTACATGACCTTATGGGACTTTCCTACTTGG
CAGTACATCTACGTATTAGTCATCGCTATTACCATGGTGATGCGGTTTTGGCAGTACATCAATGGGCGTG
GATAGCGGTTTGACTCACGGGGATTTCCAAGTCTCCACCCCATTGACGTCAATGGGAGTTTGTTTTGGCA
CCAAAATCAACGGGACTTTCCAAAATGTCGTAACAACTCCGCCCCATTGACGCAAATGGGCGGTAGGCGT
GTACGGTGGGAGGTCTATATAAGCAGAGCTCTCCCTATCAGTGATAGAGATCTCCCTATCAGTGATAGAG
ATCGTCGACGAGCTCGTTTAGTGAACCGTCAGATCGCCTGGAGACGCCATCCACGCTGTTTTGACCTCCA
TAGAAGACACCGGGACCGATCCAGCCTCCGGACTCTAGCGTTTAAACTTAAGCTTCGCCACCATGGAATT
AAGGCCTTGGCTACTCTGGGTCGTAGCCGCCACAGGCACGCTGGTGCTTTTAGCAGCTGACGCCCAGGGC
CAGAAAGTGTTCACGAATACGTGGGCTGTTAGAATTCCAGGTGGCCCAGCAGTGGCTAACTCGGTGGCCA
GAAAACACGGCTTTCTCAATTTGGGCCAGATCTTCGGTGACTACTATCACTTTTGGCACAGGGGTGTCAC
TAAACGGAGCCTGTCCCCACATCGCCCACGCCACTCTAGATTGCAGCGTGAGCCTCAGGTTCAGTGGCTA
GAGCAGCAGGTGGCCAAGAGGCGCACAAAGAGAGATGTGTATCAGGAGCCTACCGATCCCAAGTTCCCGC
AGCAGTGGTATCTAAGTGGGGTGACCCAGAGAGACCTGAACGTCAAGGCTGCGTGGGCGCAGGGATACAC
TGGGCACGGAATCGTGGTGAGTATACTGGACGACGGTATTGAGAAAAATCATCCCGATTTGGCGGGGAAC
TATGATCCCGGAGCTTCCTTCGACGTCAATGATCAAGATCCCGACCCACAACCTAGGTACACCCAGATGA
ACGATAACAGGCACGGAACACGATGTGCAGGGGAGGTCGCCGCCGTTGCCAATAATGGGGTCTGCGGCGT
GGGGGTAGCTTACAACGCTCGGATCGGGGGCGTACGGATGCTCGACGGCGAGGTGACAGACGCTGTTGAG
GCCCGCTCTCTGGGGTTGAACCCTAATCATATTCACATCTATTCCGCAAGCTGGGGACCCGAAGACGATG
GAAAGACCGTGGACGGGCCTGCTCGCTTGGCTGAAGAGGCATTTTTTCGGGGTGTTTCTCAGGGACGCGG
CGGGCTGGGCTCCATCTTCGTGTGGGCTTCTGGTAATGGCGGAAGGGAACATGACTCATGTAATTGCGAC
GGCTATACGAACTCAATCTATACCTTGAGTATTAGCAGCGCAACCCAGTTTGGGAACGTGCCATGGTATA
GCGAGGCCTGTTCCAGTACACTCGCCACAACTTACTCATCCGGGAACCAAAATGAGAAACAGATCGTGAC
AACTGACCTTCGACAGAAGTGTACTGAGAGTCATACAGGCACCAGCGCAAGTGCCCCCCTTGCAGCAGGG
ATAATTGCCCTGACCCTGGAGGCCAATAAAAACTTAACCTGGCGGGACATGCAACACCTGGTTGTTCAGA
CCTCCAAGCCGGCGCACCTTAATGCCAACGACTGGGCTACCAATGGCGTGGGAAGAAAAGTAAGCCACTC
TTACGGATACGGCCTACTGGATGCGGGCGCTATGGTGGCCCTCGCCCAGAACTGGACAACAGTCGCTCCC
CAAAGGAAGTGCATCATAGACATCTTAACGGAACCAAAAGACATAGGGAAGAGGCTGGAGGTGCGAAAAA
CTGTAACCGCCTGTCTGGGAGAACCTAACCACATTACCCGACTGGAACATGCCCAGGCCAGACTGACACT
GAGTTATAATCGTCGGGGAGATCTCGCTATTCACCTCGTGTCACCGATGGGCACTAGGTCGACCCTGCTG
GCCGCCCGACCACACGATTACTCTGCAGATGGCTTTAACGATTGGGCATTTATGACCACTCATAGTTGGG
ACGAAGATCCTTCCGGGGAGTGGGTCCTCGAGATCGAAAATACCTCTGAGGCAAACAATTACGGTACACT
CACTAAGTTCACTCTGGTCCTGTATGGAACGGCCCCAGAGGGGCTACCCGTGCCCCCTGAGTCAAGCGGC
TGCAAAACCTTAACCTCCAGCCAGGCTTGCGTGGTTTGCGAGGAGGGCTTTTCCCTGCATCAAAAGTCAT
GCGTCCAGCACTGCCCCCCCGGTTTTGCGCCACAAGTGCTTGATACTCATTACTCTACAGAAAACGATGT
CGAGACCATTCGTGCATCGGTATGCGCACCTTGTCATGCCTCCTGTGCTACATGCCAAGGCCCCGCTTTG
ACTGACTGCTTGAGCTGCCCGAGTCACGCCAGCCTGGATCCAGTGGAGCAGACTTGTAGCCGCCAGTCTC
AGTCTTCTAGAGAGTCCCCTCCACAACAGCAACCACCAAGACTGCCCCCTGAAGTAGAAGCCGGGCAACG
TCTTCGGGCGGGACTCCTGCCCTCTCATCTGCCTGAAGTGGTCGCAGGGCTTTCATGTGCATTCATCGTT
CTCGTGTTCGTTACAGTGTTCCTCGTGCTCCAGCTTCGGTCAGGCTTTTCATTCAGAGGCGTGAAGGTCT
ACACAATGGATCGCGGACTCATCTCTTACAAGGGTCTGCCGCCTGAAGCATGGCAAGAGGAATGTCCCAG
CGATTCCGAAGAGGATGAAGGAAGGGGAGAGCGGACCGCCTTCATTAAGGACCAGAGCGCTCTCTAGGGC
CCGAACAAAAACTCATCTCAGAAGAGGATCTGAATAGCGCCGTCGACCATCATCATAATCATCATTGAGT
TTAAACCCGCTGATCAGCCTCGACTGTGCCTTCTAGTTGCCAGCCATCTGTTGTTTGCCCCTCCCCCGTG
CCTTCCTTGACCCTGGAAGGTGCCACTCCCACTGTCCTTTCCTAATAAAATGAGGAAATTGCATCGCATT
GTCTGAGTAGGTGTCATTCTATTCTGGGGGGTGGGGTGGGGCAGGACAGCAAGGGGGAGGATTGGGAAGA
CAATAGCAGGCATGCTGGGGA
